Addgene plasmid #134215: pKM498
Purpose: Baculovirus expression of CENP-T and CENP-W
Depositing lab: Iain Cheeseman. Depositing organization: Whitehead Institute for Biomedical Research. Publication: The CENP-L-N Complex Forms a Critical Node in an Integrated Meshwork of Interactions at the Centromere-Kinetochore Interface. McKinley KL, Sekulic N, Guo LY, Tsinman T, Black BE, Cheeseman IM. Mol Cell. 2015 Dec 17;60(6):886-98. doi: 10.1016/j.molcel.2015.10.027. Epub 2015 Nov 19. PubMed 26698661.
Backbone
  Vector backbone: pACEBac1
  Vector type: Insect Expression
Growth in bacteria
  Bacterial resistance: Gentamicin, 10 μg/mL
  Growth temperature: 37°C
  Growth strain: DH5alpha
  Copy number: High Copy
Gene/Insert
  Gene/Insert name: his-CENPT + CENPW
  Species: H. sapiens (human)
  Cloning method: Restriction Enzyme; 5′ cloning site Bstx (unknown if destroyed); 3′ cloning site CIP (unknown if destroyed)
Terms and licenses: Academic/Nonprofit Terms; Industry Terms: Not Available to Industry
How to cite: pKM498 was a gift from Iain Cheeseman (Addgene plasmid # 134215 ; http://n2t.net/addgene:134215 ; RRID:Addgene_134215)
