[The description below was written by a language model from this plasmid's Addgene catalogue record and pLannotate feature annotations shown in this document.]
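Description:
pKM498 is an insect-cell expression plasmid built on the pACEBac1 backbone, an acceptor vector of the type used to generate recombinant baculoviruses by Tn7 transposition. The 5.5 kb sequence record shows a high-copy ColE1/pUC-type origin for propagation in E. coli and a gentamicin acetyltransferase gene (GmR), with a class 1 integron Pc promoter annotated nearby, matching the catalogue's gentamicin selection. Tn7L and Tn7R ends are annotated. In this vector system these direct transfer of the expression cassettes together with the gentamicin marker into a baculoviral bacmid carrying a Tn7 attachment site. A single loxP site upstream of the first cassette is the element that allows Cre-mediated fusion with donor plasmids when larger multigene assemblies are wanted.

The payload consists of two tandem, same-orientation expression cassettes for human centromere proteins. Each is driven by its own Autographa californica polyhedrin promoter, a very late and strong baculoviral promoter, and is terminated by an SV40 polyadenylation signal. The first cassette encodes CENP-T. A short match to a His-containing composite tag lies just upstream of this coding sequence, consistent with the N-terminal His tag named in the insert description. The second cassette encodes untagged CENP-W. The small "large T antigen" and "SET1" fragment annotations repeated after each gene are probably incidental matches within the terminator and flanking vector sequence rather than functional coding regions. CENP-T and CENP-W are partner components of the nucleosome-associated centromere complex. Co-expression from one virus lets the two proteins be produced together in infected insect cells, and the His tag on CENP-T offers an affinity handle for recovering them. The record states the purpose simply as baculovirus expression of CENP-T and CENP-W.
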