Features (pLannotate 1.2.2; 17 found; start..end, strand, type, name):
     90..118     -  promoter       Pc promoter: intI1 (promoter lies within the coding sequence); class 1 integron promoter
    189..222     +  protein_bind   loxP: Cre-mediated recombination occurs in the 8-bp core sequence (GCATACAT). Cre recombinase
    299..390     +  promoter       polyhedrin promoter: polh from Autographa californica; promoter for the baculovirus polyhedrin gene
    439..458     +  CDS            capTEV™ (fragment): composite tag for in vivo biotinylation, TEV protease cleavage, and 6xHis tagging
    469..2151    +  CDS            CENPT: CENPT_HUMAN - Also known as C16orf56, ICEN22. Experimental evidence at protein level: Swiss-Prot protein existence level 1. Component of the CENPA-NAC (nucleosome-associated) complex, a complex that plays a central role in assembly of kinetochore proteins, mitotic progression and chromosome segregation. The CENPA-NAC complex recruits the CENPA-CAD (nucleosome distal) complex and may be involved in incorporation of newly synthesized CENPA into centromeres. Part of a nucleosome-associated complex that binds specifically to histone H3- containing nucleosomes at the centromere, as opposed to nucle
   2249..2332    +  CDS            large T antigen (fragment): large T antigen from SV40 (simian virus 40)
   2355..2489    +  polyA_signal   SV40 poly(A) signal: SV40 polyadenylation signal
   2518..2567    +  CDS            SET1 (fragment): solubility-enhancement tag derived from T7 phage gene 10B
   2661..2752    +  promoter       polyhedrin promoter: polh from Autographa californica; promoter for the baculovirus polyhedrin gene
   2795..3058    +  CDS            CENPW: CENPW_HUMAN - Also known as C6orf173, CUG2. Experimental evidence at protein level: Swiss-Prot protein existence level 1. Component of the CENPA-NAC (nucleosome-associated) complex, a complex that plays a central role in assembly of kinetochore proteins, mitotic progression and chromosome segregation (By similarity). The CENPA-NAC complex recruits the CENPA-CAD (nucleosome distal) complex and may be involved in incorporation of newly synthesized CENPA into centromeres (By similarity). Part of a nucleosome-associated complex that binds specifically to histone H3-containing nucleosomes at the ce
   3156..3239    +  CDS            large T antigen (fragment): large T antigen from SV40 (simian virus 40)
   3262..3396    +  polyA_signal   SV40 poly(A) signal: SV40 polyadenylation signal
   3425..3474    +  CDS            SET1 (fragment): solubility-enhancement tag derived from T7 phage gene 10B
   3517..3682    -  mobile_element Tn7L: mini-Tn7 element (left end of the Tn7 transposon) Tn7
   3872..4460    +  rep_origin     ori: high-copy-number ColE1/pMB1/pBR322/pUC origin of replication
   4595..4818    -  mobile_element Tn7R: mini-Tn7 element (right end of the Tn7 transposon) Tn7
   4885..5418    -  CDS            GmR: gentamycin acetyltransferase; aacC1; confers resistance to gentamycin
>Addgene plasmid #134215 | pKM498 | addgene full sequence | sequence record 272489 | Addgene NGS Result
CCATGAAAACCGCCACTGCGCCGTTACCACCGCTGCGTTCGGTCAAGGTTCTGGACCAGTTGCGTGAGCG
CATACGCTACTTGCATTACAGTTTACGAACCGAACAGGCTTATGTCAACTGGGTTCGTGCCTTCATCCGT
TTCCACGGTGTGCGTCACCCGGCAACCTTGGGCAGCAGCGAAGTCGCCATAACTTCGTATAGCATACATT
ATACGAAGTTATCTGTAACTATAACGGTCCTAAGGTAGCGAGTTTAAACACTAGTATCGATTCGCGACCT
ACTCCGGAATATTAATAGATCATGGAGATAATTAAAATGATAACCATCTCGCAAATAAATAAGTATTTTA
CTGTTTTCGTAACAGTTTTGTAATAAAAAAACCTATAAATATTCCGGATTATTCATACCGTCCCACCATC
GGGCGCGGATCCATGCATCATCATCATCATCATCATGGCAGCGGCAGCATGGCAGACCACAACCCTGACA
GCGATTCTACACCTCGTACACTGCTGCGTCGTGTGCTGGATACTGCTGATCCTCGTACTCCTCGTCGTCC
TCGTAGCGCTCGTGCTGGTGCTCGCCGTGCCCTGCTGGAAACAGCCTCTCCTCGTAAACTGAGTGGCCAG
ACCCGTACTATTGCCCGTGGGCGTTCACATGGAGCCCGCTCGGTCGGTCGTAGTGCTCACATTCAAGCCT
CGGGACACCTGGAAGAACAAACCCCTCGTACCCTGCTGAAAAACATCCTGCTGACTGCCCCTGAAAGCTC
TATTCTGATGCCGGAAAGCGTCGTTAAACCGGTTCCTGCTCCTCAAGCCGTTCAACCTTCTCGTCAAGAG
TCCTCCTGTGGATCTCTGGAGCTGCAACTGCCTGAACTGGAGCCTCCTACAACACTGGCACCGGGGCTGC
TGGCGCCTGGTCGTCGTAAACAACGTCTGCGTCTGAGCGTGTTTCAACAAGGTGTTGATCAGGGCCTGAG
TCTGTCTCAAGAACCTCAAGGCAACGCTGATGCTTCTAGTCTGACCCGTTCTCTGAACCTGACCTTTGCT
ACTCCACTGCAACCTCAAAGCGTGCAACGTCCTGGACTGGCTCGCCGCCCTCCTGCTCGCCGTGCCGTTG
ATGTGGGTGCTTTTCTGCGTGACCTGCGTGATACAAGCCTGGCACCTCCGAATATTGTGCTGGAGGATAC
ACAGCCGTTTTCACAGCCTATGGTTGGTAGCCCTAACGTTTATCACTCACTGCCGTGTACCCCTCACACT
GGTGCCGAAGATGCTGAACAAGCTGCTGGTCGTAAAACACAAAGCTCTGGACCGGGACTGCAAAAAAACT
CTCCGGGGAAACCTGCCCAATTCCTGGCGGGTGAAGCTGAAGAAGTCAACGCCTTTGCTCTGGGATTTCT
GTCTACCAGCTCGGGTGTTAGCGGAGAAGATGAGGTGGAACCTCTGCATGATGGTGTGGAAGAAGCCGAG
AAGAAAATGGAAGAGGAAGGGGTGTCTGTCTCTGAAATGGAAGCGACTGGTGCTCAAGGACCAAGTCGTG
TCGAAGAGGCAGAAGGCCATACCGAGGTTACCGAAGCCGAAGGAAGCCAAGGGACAGCTGAAGCTGATGG
ACCTGGGGCCTCAAGTGGGGATGAAGATGCTAGTGGCCGTGCCGCCTCACCTGAATCTGCTTCTAGTACA
CCGGAAAGCCTGCAAGCACGTCGTCATCACCAATTTCTGGAACCTGCTCCGGCTCCTGGTGCTGCTGTTC
TGTCTAGTGAACCTGCTGAACCTCTGCTGGTTCGTCATCCGCCTCGTCCTCGTACAACTGGACCACGTCC
TCGCCAAGACCCTCATAAAGCAGGACTGAGCCATTATGTTAAACTGTTCTCGTTCTATGCCAAAATGCCG
ATGGAGCGTAAAGCTCTGGAAATGGTCGAAAAATGCCTGGACAAATATTTCCAACATCTGTGTGACGATC
TGGAAGTGTTTGCCGCTCATGCTGGGCGTAAAACAGTGAAACCTGAGGATCTGGAGCTGCTGATGCGTCG
TCAAGGACTGGTTACGGATCAAGTGTCGCTGCATGTCCTGGTGGAACGTCATCTGCCGCTGGAATATCGC
CAACTGCTGATTCCTTGTGCTTATAGCGGGAACTCCGTCTTTCCTGCCCAGTAAGAATTCAAAGGCCTAC
GTCGACGAGCTCACTTGTCGCGGCCGCTTTCGAATCTAGAGCCTGCAGTCTCGACAAGCTTGTCGAGAAG
TACTAGAGGATCATAATCAGCCATACCACATTTGTAGAGGTTTTACTTGCTTTAAAAAACCTCCCACACC
TCCCCCTGAACCTGAAACATAAAATGAATGCAATTGTTGTTGTTAACTTGTTTATTGCAGCTTATAATGG
TTACAAATAAAGCAATAGCATCACAAATTTCACAAATAAAGCATTTTTTTCACTGCATTCTAGTTGTGGT
TTGTCCAAACTCATCAATGTATCTTATCATGTCTGGATCTGATCACTGCTTGAGCCTAGAAGATCCGGCT
GCTAACAAAGCCCGAAAGGAAGCTGAGTTGGCTGCTGCCACCGCTGAGCAATAACTATCATAACCCCTAG
GGTATACCCATCTAAGGTAGCGAGTTTAAACACTAGTATCGATTCGCGACCTACTCCGGAATATTAATAG
ATCATGGAGATAATTAAAATGATAACCATCTCGCAAATAAATAAGTATTTTACTGTTTTCGTAACAGTTT
TGTAATAAAAAAACCTATAAATATTCCGGATTATTCATACCGTCCCACCATCGGGCGCGGATCCATGGCA
CTGTCTACGATTGTGAGTCAGCGTAAACAAATCAAACGTAAAGCCCCTCGTGGTTTCCTGAAACGTGTGT
TTAAACGTAAAAAACCTCAGCTGCGCCTGGAAAAATCAGGTGATCTGCTGGTTCATCTGAATTGCCTGTT
ATTCGTCCACCGTCTGGCAGAAGAATCCCGTACTAATGCCTGCGCTTCGAAATGTCGTGTCATCAACAAA
GAACATGTGCTGGCTGCCGCTAAAGTCATTCTGAAAAAATCCCGTGGCTGAGAATTCAAAGGCCTACGTC
GACGAGCTCACTTGTCGCGGCCGCTTTCGAATCTAGAGCCTGCAGTCTCGACAAGCTTGTCGAGAAGTAC
TAGAGGATCATAATCAGCCATACCACATTTGTAGAGGTTTTACTTGCTTTAAAAAACCTCCCACACCTCC
CCCTGAACCTGAAACATAAAATGAATGCAATTGTTGTTGTTAACTTGTTTATTGCAGCTTATAATGGTTA
CAAATAAAGCAATAGCATCACAAATTTCACAAATAAAGCATTTTTTTCACTGCATTCTAGTTGTGGTTTG
TCCAAACTCATCAATGTATCTTATCATGTCTGGATCTGATCACTGCTTGAGCCTAGAAGATCCGGCTGCT
AACAAAGCCCGAAAGGAAGCTGAGTTGGCTGCTGCCACCGCTGAGCAATAACTATCATAACCCCTAGGGT
ATACCCATCTAATTGGAACCAGATAAGTGAAATCTAGTTCCAAACTATTTTGTCATTTTTAATTTTCGTA
TTAGCTTACGACGCTACACCCAGTTCCCATCTATTTTGTCACTCTTCCCTAAATAATCCTTAAAAACTCC
ATTTCCACCCCTCCCAGTTCCCAACTATTTTGTCCGCCCACAACCGGTTGACTTGGGTCAACTGTCAGAC
CAAGTTTACTCATATATACTTTAGATTGATTTAAAACTTCATTTTTAATTTAAAAGGATCTAGGTGAAGA
TCCTTTTTGATAATCTCATGACCAAAATCCCTTAACGTGAGTTTTCGTTCCACTGAGCGTCAGACCCCGT
AGAAAAGATCAAAGGATCTTCTTGAGATCCTTTTTTTCTGCGCGTAATCTGCTGCTTGCAAACAAAAAAA
CCACCGCTACCAGCGGTGGTTTGTTTGCCGGATCAAGAGCTACCAACTCTTTTTCCGAAGGTAACTGGCT
TCAGCAGAGCGCAGATACCAAATACTGTTCTTCTAGTGTAGCCGTAGTTAGGCCACCACTTCAAGAACTC
TGTAGCACCGCCTACATACCTCGCTCTGCTAATCCTGTTACCAGTGGCTGCTGCCAGTGGCGATAAGTCG
TGTCTTACCGGGTTGGACTCAAGACGATAGTTACCGGATAAGGCGCAGCGGTCGGGCTGAACGGGGGGTT
CGTGCACACAGCCCAGCTTGGAGCGAACGACCTACACCGAACTGAGATACCTACAGCGTGAGCTATGAGA
AAGCGCCACGCTTCCCGAAGGGAGAAAGGCGGACAGGTATCCGGTAAGCGGCAGGGTCGGAACAGGAGAG
CGCACGAGGGAGCTTCCAGGGGGAAACGCCTGGTATCTTTATAGTCCTGTCGGGTTTCGCCACCTCTGAC
TTGAGCGTCGATTTTTGTGATGCTCGTCAGGGGGGCGGAGCCTATGGAAAAACGCCAGCAACGCGGCCTT
TTTACGGTTCCTGGCCTTTTGCTGGCCTTTTGCTCACATGTTCTTTCCTGCGTTATCCCCTGATTGACTT
GGGTCGCTCTTCCTGTGGATGCGCAGATGCCCTGCGTAAGCGGGTGTGGGCGGACAATAAAGTCTTAAAC
TGAACAAAATAGATCTAAACTATGACAATAAAGTCTTAAACTAGACAGAATAGTTGTAAACTGAAATCAG
TCCAGTTATGCTGTGAAAAAGCATACTGGACTTTTGTTATGGCTAAAGCAAACTCTTCATTTTCTGAAGT
GCAAATTGCCCGTCGTATTAAAGAGGGGCGTGGCCAAGGGCATGTAAAGACTATATTCGCGGCGTTGTGA
CAATTTACCGAACAACTCCGCGGCCGGGAAGCCGATCTCGGCTTGAACGAATTGTTAGGTGGCGGTACTT
GGGTCGATATCAAAGTGCATCACTTCTTCCCGTATGCCCAACTTTGTATAGAGAGCCACTGCGGGATCGT
CACCGTAATCTGCTTGCACGTAGATCACATAAGCACCAAGCGCGTTGGCCTCATGCTTGAGGAGATTGAT
GAGCGCGGTGGCAATGCCCTGCCTCCGGTGCTCGCCGGAGACTGCGAGATCATAGATATAGATCTCACTA
CGCGGCTGCTCAAACTTGGGCAGAACGTAAGCCGCGAGAGCGCCAACAACCGCTTCTTGGTCGAAGGCAG
CAAGCGCGATGAATGTCTTACTACGGAGCAAGTTCCCGAGGTAATCGGAGTCCGGCTGATGTTGGGAGTA
GGTGGCTACGTCTCCGAACTCACGACCGAAAAGATCAAGAGCAGCCCGCATGGATTTGACTTGGTCAGGG
CCGAGCCTACATGTGCGAATGATGCCCATACTTGAGCCACCTAACTTTGTTTTAGGGCGACTGCCCTGCT
GCGTAACATCGTTGCTGCTGCGTAACATCGTTGCTGCTCCATAACATCAAACATCGACCCACGGCGTAAC
GCGCTTGCTGCTTGGATGCCCGAGGCATAGACTGTACAAAAAAACAGTCATAACAAG
